Addgene plasmid #245549: pICSL30044
Purpose: Level 0 Golden Gate part N-Terminal Tag with overhangs CCAT - AATG
Depositing lab: Mark Youles. Depositing organization: Sainsbury Laboratory, Norwich.
Backbone
  Vector backbone: pICSL01002
  Backbone size w/o insert (bp): 2246
  Vector type: Synthetic Biology
Growth in bacteria
  Bacterial resistance: Spectinomycin, 50 μg/mL
  Growth temperature: 37°C
  Growth strain: DH5alpha
  Copy number: High Copy
Gene/Insert
  Gene/Insert name: N-Terminal tag Nuclear Export Signal (MELALKLAGLM)
  Species: H. sapiens (human)
  Insert size (bp): 31
  Mutation: BsaI/BpiI sites removed by point-mutation
  Cloning method: Restriction Enzyme; 5′ cloning site BsaI (destroyed during cloning); 3′ cloning site BsaI (destroyed during cloning)
  Sequencing primers: 5′ TCACATGTTCTTTCCTGCG; 3′ GTCTCATGAGCGGATACATATTTGAATG
Terms and licenses: Academic/Nonprofit Terms; Industry Terms: Not Available to Industry
Depositor comments: Level 0 N-Terminal tag module used for GoldenGate assemblies using the MoClo overhang syntax
How to cite: pICSL30044 was a gift from Mark Youles (Addgene plasmid # 245549 ; http://n2t.net/addgene:245549 ; RRID:Addgene_245549)
