[The description below was written by a language model from this plasmid's Addgene catalogue record and pLannotate feature annotations shown in this document.]
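Description:
pICSL30044 is a Level 0 Golden Gate part plasmid from the MoClo modular cloning system, built in the pICSL01002 backbone and classed as a synthetic biology vector. It is a small construct (about 2.3 kb in the sequenced record, consistent with a 2,246 bp backbone plus a 31 bp insert) that is maintained in E. coli at high copy through a ColE1/pUC-type origin of replication. Selection is by spectinomycin, conferred by the aadA aminoglycoside adenylyltransferase gene. The short lacI, gentamicin acetyltransferase and integrase fragments picked up by automated annotation, along with a bla-type promoter lying upstream of the resistance region, appear to be remnants of the resistance cassette and backbone lineage rather than functional elements.

The payload is a very short coding module for an N-terminal nuclear export signal, a leucine-rich peptide of human origin according to the record. It occupies the N-terminal tag position of the MoClo syntax, defined by the four-base overhangs CCAT at the 5′ end and AATG at the 3′ end. Internal BsaI and BpiI recognition sites were removed by point mutation so that the part is compatible with Type IIS assembly. The insert is too small to have been recognised by the feature annotation, so it does not appear in the table. The plasmid has no promoter or terminator for the tag and is not an expression vector. It serves as a donor part that is combined with promoter, coding sequence and terminator modules in a one-pot Golden Gate reaction. In the resulting transcription unit, the export signal is fused in frame to the amino terminus of a protein of interest, typically to bias its localisation away from the nucleus.
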