Features (pLannotate 1.2.2; 6 found; start..end, strand, type, name):
     57..106     -  CDS            lacI (fragment): lac repressor; lacI; The lac repressor binds to the lac operator to inhibit transcription in E. coli. This inhibition can be relieved by adding lactose or isopropyl-β-D-thiogalactopyranoside (IPTG).
    289..877     -  rep_origin     ori: high-copy-number ColE1/pMB1/pBR322/pUC origin of replication
   1051..1839    -  CDS            aadA: S3AD_ECOLX - Experimental evidence at protein level: Swiss-Prot protein existence level 1. Mediates bacterial resistance to the antibiotics streptomycin and spectinomycin. From Escherichia coli.
   1846..1902    -  CDS            GmR (fragment): gentamycin acetyltransferase; aacC1; confers resistance to gentamycin
   1990..2070    +  CDS            int (fragment): INT2_ECOLX - Protein inferred from homology: Swiss-Prot protein existence level 3. Putative integrase believed to be involved in the insertion of antibiotic resistance genes into plasmids and transposons. From Escherichia coli.
   2061..2165    -  promoter       AmpR promoter: bla
>Addgene plasmid #245549 | pICSL30044 | addgene full sequence | sequence record 495545 | Addgene NGS Result
GGTCTCACCATGGAGCTTGCTCTTAAGCTTGCTGGACTAATGTGAGACCACGAGTGATTAATGAATCGGC
CAACGCGCGGGGAGAGGCGGTTTGCGTATTGGGCGCTCTTCCGCTTCCTCGCTCACTGACTCGCTGCGCT
CGGTCGTTCGGCTGCGGCGAGCGGTATCAGCTCACTCAAAGGCGGTAATACGGTTATCCACAGAATCAGG
GGATAACGCAGGAAAGAACATGTGAGCAAAAGGCCAGCAAAAGGCCAGGAACCGTAAAAAGGCCGCGTTG
CTGGCGTTTTTCCATAGGCTCCGCCCCCCTGACGAGCATCACAAAAATCGACGCTCAAGTCAGAGGTGGC
GAAACCCGACAGGACTATAAAGATACCAGGCGTTTCCCCCTGGAAGCTCCCTCGTGCGCTCTCCTGTTCC
GACCCTGCCGCTTACCGGATACCTGTCCGCCTTTCTCCCTTCGGGAAGCGTGGCGCTTTCTCATAGCTCA
CGCTGTAGGTATCTCAGTTCGGTGTAGGTCGTTCGCTCCAAGCTGGGCTGTGTGCACGAACCCCCCGTTC
AGCCCGACCGCTGCGCCTTATCCGGTAACTATCGTCTTGAGTCCAACCCGGTAAGACACGACTTATCGCC
ACTGGCAGCAGCCACTGGTAACAGGATTAGCAGAGCGAGGTATGTAGGCGGTGCTACAGAGTTCTTGAAG
TGGTGGCCTAACTACGGCTACACTAGAAGAACAGTATTTGGTATCTGCGCTCTGCTGAAGCCAGTTACCT
TCGGAAAAAGAGTTGGTAGCTCTTGATCCGGCAAACAAACCACCGCTGGTAGCGGTGGTTTTTTTGTTTG
CAAGCAGCAGATTACGCGCAGAAAAAAAGGATCTCAAGAAGATCCTTTGATCTTTTCTACGGGGTCTGAC
GCTCAGTGGAACGAAAACTCACGTTAAGGGATTTTGGTCATGAGATTATCAAAAAGGATCTTCACCTAGA
TCCTTTTAAATTAAAAATGAAGTTTTAAATCAATCTAAAGTATATATGAGTAAACTTGGTCTGACAGTTA
TTTGCCGACTACCTTGGTGATCTCGCCTTTTACGTAATGGACAAATTCTTCCAACTGATCTGCGCGCGAG
GCCAAGCGATCTTCTTCTTGTCCAAGATAAGCCTGTCTAGCTTCAAGTATGACGGGCTGATACTGGGCCG
GCAGGCGCTCCATTGCCCAGTCGGCAGCGACATCCTTCGGCGCGATTTTGCCGGTTACTGCGCTGTACCA
AATGCGGGACAACGTAAGCACTACATTTCGCTCATCGCCAGCCCAGTCGGGCGGCGAGTTCCATAGCGTT
AAGGTTTCATTTAGCGCCTCAAATAGATCCTGTTCAGGAACCGGATCAAAGAGTTCCTCCGCCGCTGGAC
CTACCAAGGCAACGCTATGTTCTCTTGCTTTTGTCAGCAAGATAGCCAGATCAATGTCGATCGTGGCTGG
CTCGAAGATACCTGCAAGAATGTCATTGCGCTGCCATTCTCCAAATTGCAGTTCGCGCTTAGCTGGATAA
CGCCACGGAATGATGTCGTCGTGCACAACAATGGTGACTTCTACAGCGCGGAGAATCTCGCTCTCTCCAG
GGGAAGCCGAAGTTTCCAAAAGGTCGTTGATCAAAGCTCGCCGCGTTGTTTCATCAAGCCTTACGGTCAC
CGTAACCAGCAAATCAATATCGCTGTGTGGCTTCAGGCCGCCATCCACTGCGGAGCCGTACAAATGTACG
GCCAGCAACGTCGGTTCGAGATGGCGCTCGATGACGCCAACTACCTCTGATAGTTGAGTCGATACTTCGG
CGATCACCGCTTCCCTCATGATGTTTAACTTTGTTTTAGGGCGACTGCCCTGCTGCGTAACATCGTTGCT
GCTCCATAACATCAAACATCGACCCACGGCGTAACGCGCTTGCTGCTTGGATGCCCGAGGCATAGACTGT
ACCCCAAAAAAAAACAGTCATAACAAGCCATGAAAACCGCCACTGCGCCGTTACCACCGCTGCGTTCGGT
CAAGGTTCTGGACCAGTTGCGTGAGCGCATACTCTTCCTTTTTCAATATTATTGAAGCATTTATCAGGGT
TATTGTCTCATGAGCGGATACATATTTGAATGTATTTAGAAAAATAAACAAATAGGGGTTCCGCGCACAT
TTCCCCGAAAAGTGCCACCTGACGTCTAAGAAACCATTATTATCATGACATTAACCTATAAAAATAGGCG
TATCACGAGGCCCTTTCGTCCACTGAAGAGCCACTGT
